>Addgene plasmid #64184 | pLUK | depositor full sequence | sequence record 107500 | pLUK sequence 11824 bps
AAAAACTGTATTATAAGTAAATGCATGTATACTAAACTCACAAATTAGAGCTTCAATTTAATTATATCAG
TTATTACCCTATGCGGTGTGAAATACCGCACAGATGCGTAAGGAGAAAATACCGCATCAGGCGCGCCATC
GAGGAGAACTTCTAGTATATCTACATACCTAATATTATTGCCTTATTAAAAATGGAATCCCAACAATTAC
ATCAAAATCCACATTCTCTTCAAAATCAATTGTCCTGTACTTCCTTGTTCATGTGTGTTCAAAAACGTTA
TATTTATAGGATAATTATACTCTATTTCTCAACAAGTAATTGGTTGTTTGGCCGAGCGGTCTAAGGCGCC
TGATTCAAGAAATATCTTGACCGCAGTTAACTGTGGGAATACTCAGGTATCGTAAGATGCAAGAGTTCGA
ATCTCTTAGCAACCATTATTTTTTTCCTCAACATAACGAGAACACACAGGGGCGCTATCGCACAGAATCA
AATTCGATGACTGGAAATTTTTTGTTAATTTCAGAGGTCGCCTGACGCATATACCTTTTTCAACTGAAAA
ATTGGGAGAAAAAGGAAAGGTGAGAGCGCCGGAACCGGCTTTTCATATAGAATAGAGAAGCGTTCATGAC
TAAATGCTTGCATCACAATACTTGAAGTTGACAATATTATTTAAGGACCTATTGTTTTTTCCAATAGGTG
GTTAGCAATCGTCTTACTTTCTAACTTTTCTTACCTTTTACATTTCAGCAATATATATATATATATTTCA
AGGATATACCATTCTAATGTCTGCCCCTAAGAAGATCGTCGTTTTGCCAGGTGACCACGTTGGTCAAGAA
ATCACAGCCGAAGCCATTAAGGTTCTTAAAGCTATTTCTGATGTTCGTTCCAATGTCAAGTTCGATTTCG
AAAATCATTTAATTGGTGGTGCTGCTATCGATGCTACAGGTGTTCCACTTCCAGATGAGGCGCTGGAAGC
CTCCAAGAAGGCTGATGCCGTTTTGTTAGGTGCTGTGGGTGGTCCTAAATGGGGTACCGGTAGTGTTAGA
CCTGAACAAGGTTTACTAAAAATCCGTAAAGAACTTCAATTGTACGCCAACTTAAGACCATGTAACTTTG
CATCCGACTCTCTTTTAGACTTATCTCCAATCAAGCCACAATTTGCTAAAGGTACTGACTTCGTTGTTGT
CAGAGAATTAGTGGGAGGTATTTACTTTGGTAAGAGAAAGGAAGACGATGGTGATGGTGTCGCTTGGGAT
AGTGAACAATACACCGTTCCAGAAGTGCAAAGAATCACAAGAATGGCCGCTTTCATGGCCCTACAACATG
AGCCACCATTGCCTATTTGGTCCTTGGATAAAGCTAATGTTTTGGCCTCTTCAAGATTATGGAGAAAAAC
TGTGGAGGAAACCATCAAGAACGAATTCCCTACATTGAAGGTTCAACATCAATTGATTGATTCTGCCGCC
ATGATCCTAGTTAAGAACCCAACCCACCTAAATGGTATTATAATCACCAGCAACATGTTTGGTGATATCA
TCTCCGATGAAGCCTCCGTTATCCCAGGTTCCTTGGGTTTGTTGCCATCTGCGTCCTTGGCCTCTTTGCC
AGACAAGAACACCGCATTTGGTTTGTACGAACCATGCCACGGTTCTGCTCCAGATTTGCCAAAGAATAAG
GTCAACCCTATCGCCACTATCTTGTCTGCTGCAATGATGTTGAAATTGTCATTGAACTTGCCTGAAGAAG
GTAAGGCCATTGAAGATGCAGTTAAAAAGGTTTTGGATGCAGGTATCAGAACTGGTGATTTAGGTGGTTC
CAACAGTACCACCGAAGTCGGTGATGCTGTCGCCGAAGAAGTTAAGAAAATCCTTGCTTAAAAAGATTCT
CTTTTTTTATGATATTTGTACATAAACTTTATAAATGAAATTCATAATAGAAACGACACGAAATTACAAA
ATGGAATATGTTCATAGGGTAGACGAAACTATATACGCAATCTACATACATTTATCAAGAAGGAGAAAAA
GGAGGATGTAAAGGAATACAGGTAAGCAAATTGATACTAATGGCTCAACGTGATAAGGAAAAAGAATTGC
ACTTTAACATTAATATTGACAAGGAGGAGGGCACCACACAAAAAGTTAGGTGTAACAGAAAATCATGAAA
CTATGATTCCTAATTTATATATTGGAGGATTTTCTCTAAAAAAAAAAAAATACAACAAATAAAAAACACT
CAATGACCTGACCATTTGATGGAGTTTAAGTCAATACCTTCTTGAACCATTTCCCATAATGGTGAAAGTT
CCCTCAAGAATTTTACTCTGTCAGAAACGGCCTTACGACGTAGTCGAGGATCTCCTAGGTTAATTAAGTT
TAAACAGATCCTATGCGGTGTGAAATACCGCACAGATGCGTAAGGAGAAAATACCGCATCAGGAAATTGT
AAGCGTTAATATTTTGTTAAAATTCGCGTTAAATTTTTGTTAAATCAGCTCATTTTTTAACCAATAGGCC
GAAATCGGCAAAATCCCTTATAAATCAAAAGAATAGACCGAGATAGGGT
[37 nt withheld, positions 2570-2606]
AAAGAACGTGGACTCCAACGTCAAAGG
[49 nt withheld, positions 2634-2682]
T
[91 nt withheld, positions 2684-2774]
G
[124 nt withheld, positions 2776-2899]
CCATTCGCCATTCAGGCTGCGCAACTGTTGGGAAGGGCGATCGGTGCGGGCCTCTTCGCTATTACGCCAG
CTGGCGAAAGGGGGATGTGCTGCAAGGCGATTAAGTTGGGTAACGCCAGGGTTTTCCCAGTCACGACGTT
GTAAAACGACGGCCAGTGAATTGTAATACGACTCACTATAGGGCGAATTGGAGCTCCACCGCGGTGGCGG
CCGCTCTAGAACTAGTGGGTCCCCCGGGCTGCAGGAATTCGATATCAAGCTTATCGATACCGTCGACCTG
GAGGGGGGGCCCGGTACCAGCTTTTGTTCCCTTTAGTGAGGGTTAATTTCGAGCTTGGCGTAATCATGGT
CATAGCTGTTTCCTGTGTGAAATTGTTATCCGCTCACAATTCCACACAACATACGAGCCGGAAGCATAAA
GTGTAAAGCCTGGGGTGCCTAATGAGTGAGCTAACTCACATTAATTGCGTTGCGCTCACTGCCCGCTTTC
CAGTCGGGAAACCTGTCGTGCCAGCTGCATTAATGAATCGGCCAACGCGCGGGGAGAGGCGGTTTGCGTA
TTGGGCGCTCTTCCGCTTCCTCGCTCACTGACTCGCTGCGCTCGGTCGTTCGGCTGCGGCGAGCGGTATC
AGCTCACTCAAAGGCGGTAATACGGTTATCCACAGAATCAGGGGATAACGCAGGAAAGAACATGTGAGCA
AAAGGCCAGCAAAAGGCCAGGAACCGTAAAAAGGCCGCGTTGCTGGCGTTTTTCCATAGGCTCCGCCCCC
CTGACGAGCATCACAAAAATCGACGCTCAAGTCAGAGGTGGCGAAACCCGACAGGACTATAAAGATACCA
GGCGTTTCCCCCTGGAAGCTCCCTCGTGCGCTCTCCTGTTCCGACCCTGCCGCTTACCGGATACCTGTCC
GCCTTTCTCCCTTCGGGAAGCGTGGCGCTTTCTCATAGCTCACGCTGTAGGTATCTCAGTTCGGTGTAGG
TCGTTCGCTCCAAGCTGGGCTGTGTGCACGAACCCCCCGTTCAGCCCGACCGCTGCGCCTTATCCGGTAA
CTATCGTCTTGAGTCCAACCCGGTAAGACACGACTTATCGCCACTGGCAGCAGCCACTGGTAACAGGATT
AGCAGAGCGAGGTATGTAGGCGGTGCTACAGAGTTCTTGAAGTGGTGGCCTAACTACGGCTACACTAGAA
GGACAGTATTTGGTATCTGCGCTCTGCTGAAGCCAGTTACCTTCGGAAAAAGAGTTGGTAGCTCTTGATC
CGGCAAACAAACCACCGCTGGTAGCGGTGGTTTTTTTGTTTGCAAGCAGCAGATTACGCGCAGAAAAAAA
GGATCTCAAGAAGATCCTTTGATCTTTTCTACGGGGTCTGACGCTCAGTGGAACGAAAACTCACGTTAAG
GGATTTTGGTCATGAGATTATCAAAAAGGATCTTCACCTAGATCCTTTTAAATTAAAAATGAAGTTTTAA
ATCAATCTAAAGTATATATGAGTAAACTTGGTCTGACAGTTACCAATGCTTAATCAGTGAGGCACCTATC
TCAGCGATCTGTCTATTTCGTTCATCCATAGTTGCCTGACTGCCCGTCGTGTAGATAACTACGATACGGG
AGGGCTTACCATCTGGCCCCAGTGCTGCAATGATACCGCGAGACCCACGCTCACCGGCTCCAGATTTATC
AGCAATAAACCAGCCAGCCGGAAGGGCCGAGCGCAGAAGTGGTCCTGCAACTTTATCCGCCTCCATCCAG
TCTATTAATTGTTGCCGGGAAGCTAGAGTAAGTAGTTCGCCAGTTAATAGTTTGCGCAACGTTGTTGCCA
TTGCTACAGGCATCGTGGTGTCACGCTCGTCGTTTGGTATGGCTTCATTCAGCTCCGGTTCCCAACGATC
AAGGCGAGTTACATGATCCCCCATGTTGTGAAAAAAAGCGGTTAGCTCCTTCGGTCCTCCGATCGTTGTC
AGAAGTAAGTTGGCCGCAGTGTTATCACTCATGGTTATGGCAGCACTGCATAATTCTCTTACTGTCATGC
CATCCGTAAGATGCTTTTCTGTGACTGGTGAGTACTCAACCAAGTCATTCTGAGAATAGTGTATGCGGCG
ACCGAGTTGCTCTTGCCCGGCGTCAATACGGGATAATACCGCGCCACATAGCAGAACTTTAAAAGTGCTC
ATCATTGGAAAACGTTCTTCGGGGCGAAAACTCTCAAGGATCTTACCGCTGTTGAGATCCAGTTCGATGT
AACCCACTCGTGCACCCAACTGATCTTCAGCATCTTTTACTTTCACCAGCGTTTCTGGGTGAGCAAAAAC
AGGAAGGCAAAATGCCGCAAAAAAGGGAATAAGGGCGACACGGAAATGTTGAATACTCATACTCTTCCTT
TTTCAATATTATTGAAGCATTTATCAGGGTTATTGTCTCATGAGCGGATACATATTTGAATGTATTTAGA
AAAATAAACAAATAGGGGTTCCGCGCACATTTCCCCGAAAAGTGCCACCTATCGCTTGCCTGTAACTTAC
ACGCGCCTCGTATCTTTTAATGATGGAATAATTTGGGAATTTACTCTGTGTTTATTTATTTTTATGTTTT
GTATTTGGATTTTAGAAAGTAAATAAAGAAGGTAGAAGAGTTACGGAATGAAGAAAAAAAAATAAACAAA
GGTTTAAAAAATTTCAACAAAAAGCGTACTTTACATATATATTTATTAGACAAGAAAAGCAGATTAAATA
GATATACATTCGATTAACGATAAGTAAAATGTAAAATCACAGGATTTTCGTGTGTGGTCTTCTACACAGA
CAAGATGAAACAATTCGGCATTAATACCTGAGAGCAGGAAGAGCAAGATAAAAGGTAGTATTTGTTGGCG
ATCCCCCTAGAGTCTTTTACATCTTCGGAAAACAAAAACTATTTTTTCTTTAATTTCTTTTTTTACTTTC
TATTTTTAATTTATATATTTATATTAAAAAATTTAAATTATAATTATTTTTATAGCACGTGATGAAAAGG
ACCCCCGTCCTAAGAAACCATTATTATCATGACATTAACCTATAAAAATAGGCGTATCACGAGGCCCTTT
CGTCTCGCGCGTTTCGGTGATGACGGTGAAAACCTCTGACACATGCAGCTCCCGGAGACGGTCACAGCTT
GTCTGTAAGCGGATGCCGGGAGCAGACAAGCCCGTCAGGGCGCGTCAGCGGGTGTTGGCGGACGTCGGGG
CTGGCTTAACTATGCGGCATCAGAGCAGATTGTACTGAGAGTGCAACCATAATTCAAAATGACACCGATT
ATTTAAAGCTGCAGCATACGATATATATACATGTGTATATATGTATACCTATGAATGTCAGTAAGTATGT
ATACGAACAGTATGATACTGAAGATGACAAGGTAATGCATCATTCTATACGTGTCATTCTGAACGAGGCG
CGCTTTCCTTTTTTCTTTTTGCTTTTTCTTTTTTTTTCTCTTGAACTCGACGCGTCGAGGAAAACTCTTC
AATAGTTTTGCCAGCGGAATTCCACTTGCAATTACATAAAAAATTCCGGCGGTTTTTCGCGTGTGACTCA
ATGTCGAAATACCTGCCTAATGAACATGAACATCGCCCAAATGTATTTGAAGACCCGCTGGGAGAAGTTC
AAGATATATAAGTAACAAGCAGCCAATAGTATAAAAAAAAATCTGAGTTTATTACCTTTCCTGGAATTTC
AGTGAAAAACTGCTAATTATAGAGAGATATCACAGAGTTACTCACTAATGACTAACGAAAAGGTCTGGAT
AGAGAAGTTGGATAATCCAACTCTTTCAGTGTTACCACATGACTTTTTACGCCCACAACAAGAACCTTAT
ACGAAACAAGCTACATATTCGTTACAGCTACCTCAGCTCGATGTGCCTCATGATAGTTTTTCTAACAAAT
ACGCTGTCGCTTTGAGTGTATGGGCTGCATTGATATATAGAGTAACCGGTGACGATGATATTGTTCTTTA
TATTGCGAATAACAAAATCTTAAGATTCAATATTCAACCAACGTGGTCATTTAATGAGCTGTATTCTACA
ATTAACAATGAGTTGAACAAGCTCAATTCTATTGAGGCCAATTTTTCCTTTGACGAGCTAGCTGAAAAAA
TTCAAAGTTGCCAAGATCTGGAAAGGACCCCTCAGTTGTTCCGTTTGGCCTTTTTGGAAAACCAAGATTT
CAAATTAGACGAGTTCAAGCATCATTTAGTGGACTTTGCTTTGAATTTGGATACCAGTAATAATGCGCAT
GTTTTGAACTTAATTTATAACAGCTTACTGTATTCGAATGAAAGAGTAACCATTGTTGCGGACCAATTTA
CTCAATATTTGACTGCTGCGCTAAGCGATCCATCCAATTGCATAACTAAAATCTCTCTGATCACCGCATC
ATCCAAGGATAGTTTACCTGATCCAACTAAGAACTTGGGCTGGTGCGATTTCGTGGGGTGTATTCACGAC
ATTTTCCAGGACAATGCTGAAGCCTTCCCAGAGAGAACCTGTGTTGTGGAGACTCCAACACTAAATTCCG
ACAAGTCCCGTTCTTTCACTTATCGCGACATCAACCGCACTTCTAACATAGTTGCCCATTATTTGATTAA
AACAGGTATCAAAAGAGGTGATGTAGTGATGATCTATTCTTCTAGGGGTGTGGATTTGATGGTATGTGTG
ATGGGTGTCTTGAAAGCCGGCGCAACCTTTTCAGTTATCGACCCTGCATATCCCCCAGCCAGACAAACCA
TTTACTTAGGTGTTGCTAAACCACGTGGGTTGATTGTTATTAGAGCTGCTGGACAATTGGATCAACTAGT
AGAAGATTACATCAATGATGAATTGGAGATTGTTTCAAGAATCAATTCCATCGCTATTCAAGAAAATGGT
ACCATTGAAGGTGGCAAATTGGACAATGGCGAGGATGTTTTGGCTCCATATGATCACTACAAAGACACCA
GAACAGGTGTTGTAGTTGGACCAGATTCCAACCCAACCCTATCTTTCACATCTGGTTCCGAAGGTATTCC
TAAGGGTGTTCTTGGTAGACATTTTTCCTTGGCTTATTATTTCAATTGGATGTCCAAAAGGTTCAACTTA
ACAGAAAATGATAAATTCACAATGCTGAGCGGTATTGCACATGATCCAATTCAAAGAGATATGTTTACAC
CATTATTTTTAGGTGCCCAATTGTATGTCCCTACTCAAGATGATATTGGTACACCGGGCCGTTTAGCGGA
ATGGATGAGTAAGTATGGTTGCACAGTTACCCATTTAACACCTGCCATGGGTCAATTACTTACTGCCCAA
GCTACTACACCATTCCCTAAGTTACATCATGCGTTCTTTGTGGGTGACATTTTAACAAAACGTGATTGTC
TGAGGTTACAAACCTTGGCAGAAAATTGCCGTATTGTTAATATGTACGGTACCACTGAAACACAGCGTGC
AGTTTCTTATTTCGAAGTTAAATCAAAAAATGACGATCCAAACTTTTTGAAAAAATTGAAAGATGTCATG
CCTGCTGGTAAAGGTATGTTGAACGTTCAGCTACTAGTTGTTAACAGGAACGATCGTACTCAAATATGTG
GTATTGGCGAAATAGGTGAGATTTATGTTCGTGCAGGTGGTTTGGCCGAAGGTTATAGAGGATTACCAGA
ATTGAATAAAGAAAAATTTGTGAACAACTGGTTTGTTGAAAAAGATCACTGGAATTATTTGGATAAGGAT
AATGGTGAACCTTGGAGACAATTCTGGTTAGGTCCAAGAGATAGATTGTACAGAACGGGTGATTTAGGTC
GTTATCTACCAAACGGTGACTGTGAATGTTGCGGTAGGGCTGATGATCAAGTTAAAATTCGTGGGTTCAG
AATCGAATTAGGAGAAATAGATACGCACATTTCCCAACATCCATTGGTAAGAGAAAACATTACTTTAGTT
CGCAAAAATGCCGACAATGAGCCAACATTGATCACATTTATGGTCCCAAGATTTGACAAGCCAGATGACT
TGTCTAAGTTCCAAAGTGATGTTCCAAAGGAGGTTGAAACTGACCCTATAGTTAAGGGCTTAATCGGTTA
CCATCTTTTATCCAAGGACATCAGGACTTTCTTAAAGAAAAGATTGGCTAGCTATGCTATGCCTTCCTTG
ATTGTGGTTATGGATAAACTACCATTGAATCCAAATGGTAAAGTTGATAAGCCTAAACTTCAATTCCCAA
CTCCCAAGCAATTAAATTTGGTAGCTGAAAATACAGTTTCTGAAACTGACGACTCTCAGTTTACCAATGT
TGAGCGCGAGGTTAGAGACTTATGGTTAAGTATATTACCTACCAAGCCAGCATCTGTATCACCAGATGAT
TCGTTTTTCGATTTAGGTGGTCATTCTATCTTGGCTACCAAAATGATTTTTACCTTAAAGAAAAAGCTGC
AAGTTGATTTACCATTGGGCACAATTTTCAAGTATCCAACGATAAAGGCCTTTGCCGCGGAAATTGACAG
AATTAAATCATCGGGTGGATCATCTCAAGGTGAGGTCGTCGAAAATGTCACTGCAAATTATGCGGAAGAC
GCCAAGAAATTGGTTGAGACGCTACCAAGTTCGTACCCCTCTCGAGAATATTTTGTTGAACCTAATAGTG
CCGAAGGAAAAACAACAATTAATGTGTTTGTTACCGGTGTCACAGGATTTCTGGGCTCCTACATCCTTGC
AGATTTGTTAGGACGTTCTCCAAAGAACTACAGTTTCAAAGTGTTTGCCCACGTCAGGGCCAAGGATGAA
GAAGCTGCATTTGCAAGATTACAAAAGGCAGGTATCACCTATGGTACTTGGAACGAAAAATTTGCCTCAA
ATATTAAAGTTGTATTAGGCGATTTATCTAAAAGCCAATTTGGTCTTTCAGATGAGAAGTGGATGGATTT
GGCAAACACAGTTGATATAATTATCCATAATGGTGCGTTAGTTCACTGGGTTTATCCATATGCCAAATTG
AGGGATCCAAATGTTATTTCAACTATCAATGTTATGAGCTTAGCCGCCGTCGGCAAGCCAAAGTTCTTTG
ACTTTGTTTCCTCCACTTCTACTCTTGACACTGAATACTACTTTAATTTGTCAGATAAACTTGTTAGCGA
AGGGAAGCCAGGCATTTTAGAATCAGACGATTTAATGAACTCTGCAAGCGGGCTCACTGGTGGATATGGT
CAGTCCAAATGGGCTGCTGAGTACATCATTAGACGTGCAGGTGAAAGGGGCCTACGTGGGTGTATTGTCA
GACCAGGTTACGTAACAGGTGCCTCTGCCAATGGTTCTTCAAACACAGATGATTTCTTATTGAGATTTTT
GAAAGGTTCAGTCCAATTAGGTAAGATTCCAGATATCGAAAATTCCGTGAATATGGTTCCAGTAGATCAT
GTTGCTCGTGTTGTTGTTGCTACGTCTTTGAATCCTCCCAAAGAAAATGAATTGGCCGTTGCTCAAGTAA
CGGGTCACCCAAGAATATTATTCAAAGACTACTTGTATACTTTACACGATTATGGTTACGATGTCGAAAT
CGAAAGCTATTCTAAATGGAAGAAATCATTGGAGGCGTCTGTTATTGACAGGAATGAAGAAAATGCGTTG
TATCCTTTGCTACACATGGTCTTAGACAACTTACCTGAAAGTACCAAAGCTCCGGAACTAGACGATAGGA
ACGCCGTGGCATCTTTAAAGAAAGACACCGCATGGACAGGTGTTGATTGGTCTAATGGAATAGGTGTTAC
TCCAGAAGAGGTTGGTATATATATTGCATTTTTAAACAAGGTTGGATTTTTACCTCCACCAACTCATAAT
GACAAACTTCCACTGCCAAGTATAGAACTAACTCAAGCGCAAATAAGTCTAGTTGCTTCAGGTGCTGGTG
CTCGTGGAAGCTCCGCAGCAGCTTAAGGTTGAGCATTACGTATGATATGTGCATGCGATTCGGTAATCTC
CGAACAGAAGGAAGAACGAAGGAAGGAGCACAGACTTAGATTGGTATATATACGCATATGTAGTGTTGAA
GAAACATGAAATTGCCCAGTATTCTTAACCCAACTGCACAGAACAAAAACCTGCAGGAAACGAAGATAAA
TCATGTCGAAAGCTACATATAAGGAACGTGCTGCTACTCATCCTAGTCCTGTTGCTGCCAAGCTATTTAA
TATCATGCACGAAAAGCAAACAAACTTGTGTGCTTCATTGGATGTTCGTACCACCAAGGAATTACTGGAG
TTAGTTGAAGCATTAGGTCCCAAAATTTGTTTACTAAAAACACATGTGGATATCTTGACTGATTTTTCCA
TGGAGGGCACAGTTAAGCCGCTAAAGGCATTATCCGCCAAGTACAATTTTTTACTCTTCGAAGACAGAAA
ATTTGCTGACATTGGTAATACAGTCAAATTGCAGTACTCTGCGGGTGTATACAGAATAGCAGAATGGGCA
GACATTACGAATGCACACGGTGTGGTGGGCCCAGGTATTGTTAGCGGTTTGAAGCAGGCGGCAGAAGAAG
TAACAAAGGAACCTAGAGGCCTTTTGATGTTAGCAGAATTGTCATGCAAGGGCTCCCTATCTACTGGAGA
ATATACTAAGGGTACTGTTGACATTGCGAAGAGCGACAAAGATTTTGTTATCGGCTTTATTGCTCAAAGA
GACATGGGTGGAAGAGATGAAGGTTACGATTGGTTGATTATGACACCCGGTGTGGGTTTAGATGACAAGG
GAGACGCATTGGGTCAACAGTATAGAACCGTGGATGATGTGGTCTCTACAGGATCTGACATTATTATTGT
TGGAAGAGGACTATTTGCAAAGGGAAGGGATGCTAAGGTAGAGGGTGAACGTTACAGAAAAGCAGGCTGG
GAAGCATATTTGAGAAGATGCGGCCAGCAAAACTA
Features (pLannotate 1.2.2; 26 found; start..end, strand, type, name):
     80..131     +  misc_feature   bom (fragment): basis of mobility region from pBR322
    162..239     +  CDS            YO192_YEAST (fragment): Experimental evidence at protein level: Swiss-Prot protein existence level 1. From Saccharomyces cerevisiae (strain ATCC 204508 / S288c) (Baker's yeast).
    379..786     +  promoter       LEU2 promoter: S. cerevisiae LEU2
    787..1881    +  CDS            LEU2: 3-isopropylmalate dehydrogenase, required for leucine biosynthesis; S. cerevisiae LEU2; yeast auxotrophic marker
   2243..2344    -  CDS            NFS1 (fragment): NFS1_YEAST - Also known as SPL1 From Saccharomyces cerevisiae (strain ATCC 204508 / S288c) (Baker's yeast).
   2392..2443    +  misc_feature   bom (fragment): basis of mobility region from pBR322
   2471..2899    -  rep_origin     f1 ori (sequence partly withheld): f1 bacteriophage origin of replication; arrow indicates direction of (+) strand synthesis
   2903..3060    -  CDS            lacZα (fragment): LacZα fragment of β-galactosidase; lacZ fragment
   3063..3081    +  promoter       T7 promoter: promoter for bacteriophage T7 RNA polymerase
   3090..3197    +  misc_feature   MCS: pBluescript multiple cloning site
   3209..3227    -  promoter       T3 promoter: promoter for bacteriophage T3 RNA polymerase
   3270..3292    -  protein_bind   lac operator (fragment): The lac repressor binds to the lac operator to inhibit transcription in E. coli. This inhibition can be relieved by adding lactose or isopropyl-β-D-thiogalactopyranoside (IPTG). lac repressor encoded by lacI
   3296..3326    -  promoter       lac promoter: promoter for the E. coli lac operon
   3341..3362    -  protein_bind   CAP binding site: CAP binding activates transcription in the presence of cAMP. E. coli catabolite activator protein
   3375..3467    -  CDS            lacI (fragment): lac repressor; lacI; The lac repressor binds to the lac operator to inhibit transcription in E. coli. This inhibition can be relieved by adding lactose or isopropyl-β-D-thiogalactopyranoside (IPTG).
   3650..4238    -  rep_origin     ori: high-copy-number ColE1/pMB1/pBR322/pUC origin of replication
   4409..5269    -  CDS            AmpR: β-lactamase; bla; confers resistance to ampicillin, carbenicillin, and related antibiotics
   5270..5374    -  promoter       AmpR promoter: bla
   5400..5902    -  misc_feature   CEN/ARS: S. cerevisiae CEN6 centromere fused to an autonomously replicating sequence
   5983..6018    +  CDS            rop (fragment): Rop protein, which maintains plasmids at low copy number; rop
   6120..6164    +  misc_feature   bom (fragment): basis of mobility region from pBR322
   6180..6380    +  CDS            YO201_YEAST (fragment): Protein uncertain: Swiss-Prot protein existence level 5. From Saccharomyces cerevisiae (strain ATCC 204508 / S288c) (Baker's yeast).
   6417..6656    +  promoter       LYS2 promoter: S. cerevisiae LYS2
   6657..10835   +  CDS            LYS2: alpha-aminoadipate reductase, required for lysine biosynthesis; S. cerevisiae LYS2; yeast auxotrophic marker
  10866..11021   +  promoter       URA3 promoter (fragment): S. cerevisiae URA3
  11022..1       +  CDS            URA3 (across the origin): orotidine-5'-phosphate decarboxylase, required for uracil biosynthesis; S. cerevisiae URA3; yeast auxotrophic marker, counterselectable with 5-fluoroorotic acid (5-FOA)
