[The description below was written by a language model from this plasmid's Addgene catalogue record and pLannotate feature annotations shown in this document.]
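Description:
pLUK is an empty-backbone Escherichia coli–Saccharomyces cerevisiae shuttle vector that carries three yeast auxotrophic marker genes, LEU2, URA3 and LYS2. It was derived from the four-marker plasmid pHLUK by removing HIS3 through homologous recombination. The catalogue lists 12,792 bp as the backbone size, which presumably refers to the pHLUK parent, whereas the annotated depositor sequence for pLUK is 11,824 nt. In yeast the plasmid is maintained through a CEN6/ARS element, which gives stable, roughly single-copy centromeric inheritance. In bacteria it replicates from a ColE1/pUC-type origin and is selected with ampicillin through the bla gene and its own promoter. The annotation describes this origin as high-copy, although the catalogue records the plasmid as low copy. An f1 origin is also present.

Each marker is annotated with its native promoter: LEU2 (3-isopropylmalate dehydrogenase), LYS2 (alpha-aminoadipate reductase) and URA3 (orotidine-5'-phosphate decarboxylase), the last of which can be counterselected with 5-FOA. Short fragments of neighbouring yeast genes and pBR322-derived sequences (bom, rop) flank the marker cassettes and are most likely carry-over from the constructs used to assemble them. A pBluescript-type multiple cloning site remains, flanked by T7 and T3 promoters and set within lacZα/lac promoter remnants, so additional sequences could in principle be inserted. No gene of interest is present.

According to the associated publication title, the plasmid belongs to a single-copy series designed to compensate auxotrophies in laboratory yeast strains, to allow selection with multiple markers, and to build metabolically cooperating communities. pLUK restores leucine, uracil and lysine prototrophy while leaving histidine auxotrophy uncomplemented.
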