Addgene plasmid #64184: pLUK
Purpose: (Empty Backbone) harbours marker genes LEU2, URA3 and LYS2
Depositing lab: Markus Ralser. Depositing organization: University of Cambridge. Publication: Saccharomyces cerevisiae single-copy plasmids for auxotrophy compensation, multiple marker selection, and for designing metabolically cooperating communities. Mulleder M, Campbell K, Matsarskaia O, Eckerstorfer F, Ralser M. F1000Res. 2016 Sep 20;5:2351. eCollection 2016. 10.12688/f1000research.9606.1 PubMed 27830062.
Backbone
  Vector backbone: pHLUK
  Backbone size (bp): 12792
  Modifications to backbone: removed HIS3 by homologous recombination
  Vector type: Bacterial Expression, Yeast Expression
  Selectable markers: LEU2, URA3 ; LYS2
Growth in bacteria
  Bacterial resistance: Ampicillin, 100 μg/mL
  Growth temperature: 37°C
  Growth strain: DH5alpha
  Copy number: Low Copy
Gene/Insert
  Cloning method: Unknown
Terms and licenses: Academic/Nonprofit Terms; Industry Terms: Not Available to Industry
How to cite: pLUK was a gift from Markus Ralser (Addgene plasmid # 64184 ; http://n2t.net/addgene:64184 ; RRID:Addgene_64184)
