>Addgene plasmid #64184 | pLUK | addgene partial sequence | sequence record 111965 | pBRforEco 5'-AATAGGCGTATCACGAGGC-3'
GGTGATGACGGTGAAAACCTCTGACACATGCAGCTCCCGGAGACGGTCACAGCTTGTCTGTAAGCGGATG
CCGGGAGCAGACAAGCCCGTCAGGGCGCGTCAGCGGGTGTTGGCGGACGTCGGGGCTGGCTTAACTATGC
GGCATCAGAGCAGATTGTACTGAGAGTGCAACCATAATTCAAAATGACACCGATTATTTAAAGCTGCAGC
ATACGATATATATACATGTGTATATATGTATACCTATGAATGTCAGTAAGTATGTATACGAACAGTATGA
TACTGAAGATGACAAGGTAATGCATCATTCTATACGTGTCATTCTGAACGAGGCGCGCTTTCCTTTTTTC
TTTTTGCTTTTTCTTTTTTTTTCTCTTGAACTCGACGCGTCGAGGAAAACTCTTCAATAGTTTTGCCAGC
GGAATTCCACTTGCAATTACATAAAAAATTCCGGCGGTTTTTCGCGTGTGACTCAATGTCGAAATACCTG
CCTAATGAACATGAACATCGCCCAAATGTATTTGAAGACCCGCTGGGAGAAGTTCAAGATATATAAGTAA
CAAGCAGCCAATAGTATAAAAAAAAATCTGAGTTTATTACCTTTCCTGGAATTTCAGTGAAAAACTGCTA
ATTATAGAGAGATATCACAGAGTTACTCACTAATGACTAACGAAAAGGTCTGGATAGAGAAGTTGGATAA
TCCAACTCTTTCAGTGTTACCACATGACTTTTTACGCCCACAACAAGAACCTTATACGAAACAAGCTACA
TATTCGTTACAGCTACCTCAGCTCGATGTGCCTCATGATAGTTTTTCTAACAAATACGCTGTCGCTTTGA
GTGTATGGGCTGCATTGATATATAGAGTAACCGGTGACGATGATATTGTTCTTTATATTGCGAATAACAA
AATCTTAAGATTCAATATTCAACCAACGTGGTCATTTAATGAGCTGTATTCTACAATTAACAATGAGTTG
AACAAGCTCAATTCTATTGAGGCCAATTTT
