>Addgene plasmid #64184 | pLUK | addgene partial sequence | sequence record 111974 | F1ori-R 5'-AGGGAAGAAAGCGAAAGGAG-3'
[67 nt withheld, positions 1-67]
CCATTCGCCATTCAGGCTGCGCAACTGTTGGGAAGGGCGATCGGTGCGGGCCTCTTCGCTATTACGCCAG
CTGGCGAAAGGGGGATGTGCTGCAAGGCGATTAAGTTGGGTAACGCCAGGGTTTTCCCAGTCACGACGTT
GTAAAACGACGGCCAGTGAATTGTAATACGACTCACTATAGGGCGAATTGGAGCTCCACCGCGGTGGCGG
CCGCTCTAGAACTAGTGGGTCCCCCGGGCTGCAGGAATTCGATATCAAGCTTATCGATACCGTCGACCTG
GAGGGGGGGCCCGGTACCAGCTTTTGTTCCCTTTAGTGAGGGTTAATTTCGAGCTTGGCGTAATCATGGT
CATAGCTGTTTCCTGTGTGAAATTGTTATCCGCTCACAATTCCACACAACATACGAGCCGGAAGCATAAA
GTGTAAAGCCTGGGGTGCCTAATGAGTGAGCTAACTCACATTAATTGCGTTGCGCTCACTGCCCGCTTTC
CAGTCGGGAAACCTGTCGTGCCAGCTGCATTAATGAATCGGCCAACGCGCGGGGAGAGGCGGTTTGCGTA
TTGGGCGCTCTTCCGCTTCCTCGCTCACTGACTCGCTGCGCTCGGTCGTTCGGCTGCGGCGAGCGGTATC
AGCTCACTCAAAGGCGGTAATACGGTTATCCACAGAATCAGGGGATAACGCAGGAAAGAACATGTGAGCA
AAAGGCCAGCAAAAGGCCAGGAACCGTAAAAAGGCCGCGTTGCTGGCGTTTTTCCATAGGCTCCGCCCCC
CTGACGAGCATCACAAAAATCGACGCTCAAGTCAGAGGTGGCGAAACCCGACAGGACTATAAAGATACCA
GGCGTTTCCCCCTGGAAGCTCCCTCGTGCGCTCTCCTGTTCCGACCCTGCCGCTTACCGGATACCTGTCC
GCCTTTCTCCCTTCGGGAAGCGTGGCGCTTTCT
