>Addgene plasmid #64184 | pLUK | addgene partial sequence | sequence record 111987 | Lys2-F 5'-GACAAACTTCCACTGCCAAG-3'
AGCGCAAATAAGTCTAGTTGCTTCAGGTGCTGGTGCTCGTGGAAGCTCCGCAGCAGCTTAAGGTTGAGCA
TTACGTATGATATGTGCATGCGATTCGGTAATCTCCGAACAGAAGGAAGAACGAAGGAAGGAGCACAGAC
TTAGATTGGTATATATACGCATATGTAGTGTTGAAGAAACATGAAATTGCCCAGTATTCTTAACCCAACT
GCACAGAACAAAAACCTGCAGGAAACGAAGATAAATCATGTCGAAAGCTACATATAAGGAACGTGCTGCT
ACTCATCCTAGTCCTGTTGCTGCCAAGCTATTTAATATCATGCACGAAAAGCAAACAAACTTGTGTGCTT
CATTGGATGTTCGTACCACCAAGGAATTACTGGAGTTAGTTGAAGCATTAGGTCCCAAAATTTGTTTACT
AAAAACACATGTGGATATCTTGACTGATTTTTCCATGGAGGGCACAGTTAAGCCGCTAAAGGCATTATCC
GCCAAGTACAATTTTTTACTCTTCGAAGACAGAAAATTTGCTGACATTGGTAATACAGTCAAATTGCAGT
ACTCTGCGGGTGTATACAGAATAGCAGAATGGGCAGACATTACGAATGCACACGGTGTGGTGGGCCCAGG
TATTGTTAGCGGTTTGAAGCAGGCGGCAGAAGAAGTAACAAAGGAACCTAGAGGCCTTTTGATGTTAGCA
GAATTGTCATGCAAGGGCTCCCTATCTACTGGAGAATATACTAAGGGTACTGTTGACATTGCGAAGAGCG
ACAAAGATTTTGTTATCGGCTTTATTGCTCAAAGAGACATGGGTGGAAGAGATGAAGGTTACGATTGGTT
GATTATGACACCCGGTGTGGGTTTAGATGACAAGGGAGACGCATTGGGTCAACAGTATAGAACCGTGGAT
GATGTGGTCTCTACAGGATCTGACATTATTATTGTTGGAAGAGGACTATTTGCAAAGGGAAGGGATGCTA
AGGTAGAGGGTGAACGTTACAGAAAAGCAGGCTGGGAAGCATATTTGAGAAGATGCGGCCAGCAAAACTA
AAAAACTGTATTATAAGTAAATGCATGTATACTAAACTCACAAATTAGAGCTTCAATTTAATTATATCAG
TTATTACCCTATGCGG
