>Addgene plasmid #64184 | pLUK | addgene partial sequence | sequence record 111989 | LEU2-R 5'-accggtaccccatttaggac-3'
AAACGGCATCAGCCTTCTTGGAGGCTTCCAGCGCCTCATCTGGAAGTGGAACACCTGTAGCATCGATAGC
AGCACCACCAATTAAATGATTTTCGAAATCGAACTTGACATTGGAACGAACATCAGAAATAGCTTTAAGA
ACCTTAATGGCTTCGGCTGTGATTTCTTGACCAACGTGGTCACCTGGCAAAACGACGATCTTCTTAGGGG
CAGACATTAGAATGGTATATCCTTGAAATATATATATATATATTGCTGAAATGTAAAAGGTAAGAAAAGT
TAGAAAGTAAGACGATTGCTAACCACCTATTGGAAAAAACAATAGGTCCTTAAATAATATTGTCAACTTC
AAGTATTGTGATGCAAGCATTTAGTCATGAACGCTTCTCTATTCTATATGAAAAGCCGGTTCCGGCGCTC
TCACCTTTCCTTTTTCTCCCAATTTTTCAGTTGAAAAAGGTATATGCGTCAGGCGACCTCTGAAATTAAC
AAAAAATTTCCAGTCATCGAATTTGATTCTGTGCGATAGCGCCCCTGTGTGTTCTCGTTATGTTGAGGAA
AAAAATAATGGTTGCTAAGAGATTCGAACTCTTGCATCTTACGATACCTGAGTATTCCCACAGTTAACTG
CGGTCAAGATATTTCTTGAATCAGGCGCCTTAGACCGCTCGGCCAAACAACCAATTACTTGTTGAGAAAT
AGAGTATAATTATCCTATAAATATAACGTTTTTGAACACACATGAACAAGGAAGTACAGGACAATTGATT
TTGAAGAGAATGTGGATTTTGATGTAATTGTTGGGATTCCATTTTTAATAAGGCAATAATATTAGGTATG
TAGATATACTAGAAGTTCTCCTCGATGGCGCGCCTGATGCGGTATTTTCTCCTTACGCATCTGTGCGGTA
TTTCACACCGCATAGGGTAATAACTGATATAATTAAATTGAAGCTCTAATTTGTGAGTTTAGTATACATG
CATTTACTTATAATACAGTTTT
