>Addgene plasmid #64184 | pLUK | addgene partial sequence | sequence record 111992 | F1ori-F 5'-GTGGACTCTTGTTCCAAACTGG-3'
CCCTATCTCGGTCTATTCTTTTGATTTATAAGGGATTTTGCCGATTTCGGCCTATTGGTTAAAAAATGAG
CTGATTTAACAAAAATTTAACGCGAATTTTAACAAAATATTAACGCTTACAATTTCCTGATGCGGTATTT
TCTCCTTACGCATCTGTGCGGTATTTCACACCGCATAGGATCTGTTTAAACTTAATTAACCTAGGAGATC
CTCGACTACGTCGTAAGGCCGTTTCTGACAGAGTAAAATTCTTGAGGGAACTTTCACCATTATGGGAAAT
GGTTCAAGAAGGTATTGACTTAAACTCCATCAAATGGTCAGGTCATTGAGTGTTTTTTATTTGTTGTATT
TTTTTTTTTTTAGAGAAAATCCTCCAATATATAAATTAGGAATCATAGTTTCATGATTTTCTGTTACACC
TAACTTTTTGTGTGGTGCCCTCCTCCTTGTCAATATTAATGTTAAAGTGCAATTCTTTTTCCTTATCACG
TTGAGCCATTAGTATCAATTTGCTTACCTGTATTCCTTTACATCCTCCTTTTTCTCCTTCTTGATAAATG
TATGTAGATTGCGTATATAGTTTCGTCTACCCTATGAACATATTCCATTTTGTAATTTCGTGTCGTTTCT
ATTATGAATTTCATTTATAAAGTTTATGTACAAATATCATAAAAAAAGAGAATCTTTTTAAGCAAGGATT
TTCTTAACTTCTTCGGCGACAGCATCACCGACTTCGGTGGTACTGTTGGAACCACCTAAATCACCAGTTC
TGATACCTGCATCCAAAACCTTTTTAACTGCATCTTCAATGGCCTTACCTTCTTCAGGCAAGTTCAATGA
CAATTTCAACATCATTGCAGCAGACAAGATAGTGGCGATAGGGTTGACCTTATTCTTTGGCAAATCTGGA
GCAGAACCGTGGCATGGTTCGTACAAACCAAATGCGGTGTTCTTGTCTGGCAAAGAGGCCAAGGACGCAG
ATGGCAACAAACCCAAGGAACCTGGGATAACGGAGGCTTCATCGGAGATGATATCACCAAACATGTTGCT
GG
